>Addgene plasmid #51750 | EPHB1-bio-His | depositor full sequence | sequence record 79335 | EPHB1-bio-His sequence 8258 bps
GTCGACCTCCATCACGGCCTATAAGAGTGAGGGGGAGTCAGCGGAGTTCTCCTTCCCACTCAACCTTGGA
GAGGAAAGCCTGCAGGGAGAGTTGAGATGGAAGGCAGAGAAGGCTCCTTCTTCCCAGTCCTGGATCACCT
TCTCCCTAAAGAACCAAAAGGTGTCTGTGCAGAAGTCTACTAGCAACCCCAAGTTCCAGCTGTCCGAAAC
GCTCCCACTCACCCTTCAGATACCCCAGGTCTCCCTTCAGTTTGCTGGTTCTGGCAACCTGACCCTGACT
CTGGACAGAGGGATACTGTATCAGGAAGTGAACCTGGTGGTGATGAAAGTGACTCAGCCCGACAGCAACA
CTTTGACCTGTGAGGTGATGGGACCCACCTCACCCAAGATGAGACTGATCTTGAAGCAGGAGAATCAGGA
GGCCAGGGTCTCCAGGCAGGAGAAAGTGATTCAAGTGCAGGCCCCTGAAGCAGGGGTGTGGCAATGTCTA
CTGAGTGAAGGTGAAGAGGTCAAGATGGACTCCAAGATCCAGGTTTTATCCAAAGGGTTGAATTCCGGCA
GCCTGCACCACATCCTGGACGCCCAGAAGATGCTGTGGAACCACAGGGACAGGAACCTGCCTCCTCTGGC
CCCTCTGGGCCCCCACCACCATCACCACCATTGAGTCTAGACACGTGATTAATTAAGGATCCCCCGACCT
CGACCTCTGGCTAATAAAGGAAATTTATTTTCATTGCAATAGTGTGTTGGAATTTTTTGTGTCTCTCACT
CGGAAGGACATATGGGAGGGCAAATCATTTGGTCGAGATCCCTCGGAGATCTCTAGCTAGAGGATCGATC
CCCGCCCCGGACGAACTAAACCTGACTACGACATCTCTGCCCCTTCTTCGCGGGGCAGTGCATGTAATCC
CTTCAGTTGGTTGGTACAACTTGCCAACTGGGCCCTGTTCCACATGTGACACGGGGGGGGACCAAACACA
AAGGGGTTCTCTGACTGTAGTTGACATCCTTATAAATGGATGTGCACATTTGCCAACACTGAGTGGCTTT
CATCCTGGAGCAGACTTTGCAGTCTGTGGACTGCAACACAACATTGCCTTTATGTGTAACTCTTGGCTGA
AGCTCTTACACCAATGCTGGGGGACATGTACCTCCCAGGGGCCCAGGAAGACTACGGGAGGCTACACCAA
CGTCAATCAGAGGGGCCTGTGTAGCTACCGATAAGCGGACCCTCAAGAGGGCATTAGCAATAGTGTTTAT
AAGGCCCCCTTGTTAACCCTAAACGGGTAGCATATGCTTCCCGGGTAGTAGTATATACTATCCAGACTAA
CCCTAATTCAATAGCATATGTTACCCAACGGGAAGCATATGCTATCGAATTAGGGTTAGTAAAAGGGTCC
TAAGGAACAGCGATATCTCCCACCCCATGAGCTGTCACGGTTTTATTTACATGGGGTCAGGATTCCACGA
GGGTAGTGAACCATTTTAGTCACAAGGGCAGTGGCTGAAGATCAAGGAGCGGGCAGTGAACTCTCCTGAA
TCTTCGCCTGCTTCTTCATTCTCCTTCGTTTAGCTAATAGAATAACTGCTGAGTTGTGAACAGTAAGGTG
TATGTGAGGTGCTCGAAAACAAGGTTTCAGGTGACGCCCCCAGAATAAAATTTGGACGGGGGGTTCAGTG
GTGGCATTGTGCTATGACACCAATATAACCCTCACAAACCCCTTGGGCAATAAATACTAGTGTAGGAATG
AAACATTCTGAATATCTTTAACAATAGAAATCCATGGGGTGGGGACAAGCCGTAAAGACTGGATGTCCAT
CTCACACGAATTTATGGCTATGGGCAACACATAATCCTAGTGCAATATGATACTGGGGTTATTAAGATGT
GTCCCAGGCAGGGACCAAGACAGGTGAACCATGTTGTTACACTCTATTTGTAACAAGGGGAAAGAGAGTG
GACGCCGACAGCAGCGGACTCCACTGGTTGTCTCTAACACCCCCGAAAATTAAACGGGGCTCCACGCCAA
TGGGGCCCATAAACAAAGACAAGTGGCCACTCTTTTTTTTGAAATTGTGGAGTGGGGGCACGCGTCAGCC
CCCACACGCCGCCCTGCGGTTTTGGACTGTAAAATAAGGGTGTAATAACTTGGCTGATTGTAACCCCGCT
AACCACTGCGGTCAAACCACTTGCCCACAAAACCACTAATGGCACCCCGGGGAATACCTGCATAAGTAGG
TGGGCGGGCCAAGATAGGGGCGCGATTGCTGCGATCTGGAGGACAAATTACACACACTTGCGCCTGAGCG
CCAAGCACAGGGTTGTTGGTCCTCATATTCACGAGGTCGCTGAGAGCACGGTGGGCTAATGTTGCCATGG
GTAGCATATACTACCCAAATATCTGGATAGCATATGCTATCCTAATCTATATCTGGGTAGCATAGGCTAT
CCTAATCTATATCTGGGTAGCATATGCTATCCTAATCTATATCTGGGTAGTATATGCTATCCTAATTTAT
ATCTGGGTAGCATAGGCTATCCTAATCTATATCTGGGTAGCATATGCTATCCTAATCTATATCTGGGTAG
TATATGCTATCCTAATCTGTATCCGGGTAGCATATGCTATCCTAATAGAGATTAGGGTAGTATATGCTAT
CCTAATTTATATCTGGGTAGCATATACTACCCAAATATCTGGATAGCATATGCTATCCTAATCTATATCT
GGGTAGCATATGCTATCCTAATCTATATCTGGGTAGCATAGGCTATCCTAATCTATATCTGGGTAGCATA
TGCTATCCTAATCTATATCTGGGTAGTATATGCTATCCTAATTTATATCTGGGTAGCATAGGCTATCCTA
ATCTATATCTGGGTAGCATATGCTATCCTAATCTATATCTGGGTAGTATATGCTATCCTAATCTGTATCC
GGGTAGCATATGCTATCCTCATGATAAGCTGTCAAACATGAGAATTTTCTTGAAGACGAAAGGGCCTCGT
GATACGCCTATTTTTATAGGTTAATGTCATGATAATAATGGTTTCTTAGACGTCAGGTGGCACTTTTCGG
GGAAATGTGCGCGGAACCCCTATTTGTTTATTTTTCTAAATACATTCAAATATGTATCCGCTCATGAGAC
AATAACCCTGATAAATGCTTCAATAATATTGAAAAAGGAAGAGTATGAGTATTCAACATTTCCGTGTCGC
CCTTATTCCCTTTTTTGCGGCATTTTGCCTTCCTGTTTTTGCTCACCCAGAAACGCTGGTGAAAGTAAAA
GATGCTGAAGATCAGTTGGGTGCACGAGTGGGTTACATCGAACTGGATCTCAACAGCGGTAAGATCCTTG
AGAGTTTTCGCCCCGAAGAACGTTTTCCAATGATGAGCACTTTTAAAGTTCTGCTATGTGGCGCGGTATT
ATCCCGTGTTGACGCCGGGCAAGAGCAACTCGGTCGCCGCATACACTATTCTCAGAATGACTTGGTTGAG
TACTCACCAGTCACAGAAAAGCATCTTACGGATGGCATGACAGTAAGAGAATTATGCAGTGCTGCCATAA
CCATGAGTGATAACACTGCGGCCAACTTACTTCTGACAACGATCGGAGGACCGAAGGAGCTAACCGCTTT
TTTGCACAACATGGGGGATCATGTAACTCGCCTTGATCGTTGGGAACCGGAGCTGAATGAAGCCATACCA
AACGACGAGCGTGACACCACGATGCCTGCAGCAATGGCAACAACGTTGCGCAAACTATTAACTGGCGAAC
TACTTACTCTAGCTTCCCGGCAACAATTAATAGACTGGATGGAGGCGGATAAAGTTGCAGGACCACTTCT
GCGCTCGGCCCTTCCGGCTGGCTGGTTTATTGCTGATAAATCTGGAGCCGGTGAGCGTGGGTCTCGCGGT
ATCATTGCAGCACTGGGGCCAGATGGTAAGCCCTCCCGTATCGTAGTTATCTACACGACGGGGAGTCAGG
CAACTATGGATGAACGAAATAGACAGATCGCTGAGATAGGTGCCTCACTGATTAAGCATTGGTAACTGTC
AGACCAAGTTTACTCATATATACTTTAGATTGATTTAAAACTTCATTTTTAATTTAAAAGGATCTAGGTG
AAGATCCTTTTTGATAATCTCATGACCAAAATCCCTTAACGTGAGTTTTCGTTCCACTGAGCGTCAGACC
CCGTAGAAAAGATCAAAGGATCTTCTTGAGATCCTTTTTTTCTGCGCGTAATCTGCTGCTTGCAAACAAA
AAAACCACCGCTACCAGCGGTGGTTTGTTTGCCGGATCAAGAGCTACCAACTCTTTTTCCGAAGGTAACT
GGCTTCAGCAGAGCGCAGATACCAAATACTGTTCTTCTAGTGTAGCCGTAGTTAGGCCACCACTTCAAGA
ACTCTGTAGCACCGCCTACATACCTCGCTCTGCTAATCCTGTTACCAGTGGCTGCTGCCAGTGGCGATAA
GTCGTGTCTTACCGGGTTGGACTCAAGACGATAGTTACCGGATAAGGCGCAGCGGTCGGGCTGAACGGGG
GGTTCGTGCACACAGCCCAGCTTGGAGCGAACGACCTACACCGAACTGAGATACCTACAGCGTGAGCTAT
GAGAAAGCGCCACGCTTCCCGAAGGGAGAAAGGCGGACAGGTATCCGGTAAGCGGCAGGGTCGGAACAGG
AGAGCGCACGAGGGAGCTTCCAGGGGGAAACGCCTGGTATCTTTATAGTCCTGTCGGGTTTCGCCACCTC
TGACTTGAGCGTCGATTTTTGTGATGCTCGTCAGGGGGGCGGAGCCTATGGAAAAACGCCAGCAACGCGG
CCTTTTTACGGTTCCTGGCCTTTTGCTGGCCTTTTGCTCACATGTTCTTTCCTGCGTTATCCCCTGATTC
TGTGGATAACCGTATTACCGCCTTTGAGTGAGCTGATACCGCTCGCCGCAGCCGAACGACCGAGCGCAGC
GAGTCAGTGAGCGAGGAAGCGGAAGAGCGCCCAATACGCAAACCGCCTCTCCCCGCGCGTTGGCCGATTC
ATTAATGCAGCTGGCACGACAGGTTTCCCGACTGGAAAGCGGGCAGTGAGCGCAACGCAATTAATGTGAG
TTAGCTCACTCATTAGGCACCCCAGGCTTTACACTTTATGCTTCCGGCTCGTATGTTGTGTGGAATTGTG
AGCGGATAACAATTTCACACAGGAAACAGCTATGACCATGATTACGCCAAGCTCTAGCTAGAGGTCGACC
AATTCTCATGTTTGACAGCTTATCATCGCAGATCCGGGCAACGTTGTTGCCATTGCTGCAGGCGCAGAAC
TGGTAGGTATGGAAGATCTATACATTGAATCAATATTGGCAATTAGCCATATTAGTCATTGGTTATATAG
CATAAATCAATATTGGCTATTGGCCATTGCATACGTTGTATCTATATCATAATATGTACATTTATATTGG
CTCATGTCCAATATGACCGCCATGTTGACATTGATTATTGACTAGTTATTAATAGTAATCAATTACGGGG
TCATTAGTTCATAGCCCATATATGGAGTTCCGCGTTACATAACTTACGGTAAATGGCCCGCCTGGCTGAC
CGCCCAACGACCCCCGCCCATTGACGTCAATAATGACGTATGTTCCCATAGTAACGCCAATAGGGACTTT
CCATTGACGTCAATGGGTGGAGTATTTACGGTAAACTGCCCACTTGGCAGTACATCAAGTGTATCATATG
CCAAGTCCGCCCCCTATTGACGTCAATGACGGTAAATGGCCCGCCTGGCATTATGCCCAGTACATGACCT
TACGGGACTTTCCTACTTGGCAGTACATCTACGTATTAGTCATCGCTATTACCATGGTGATGCGGTTTTG
GCAGTACACCAATGGGCGTGGATAGCGGTTTGACTCACGGGGATTTCCAAGTCTCCACCCCATTGACGTC
AATGGGAGTTTGTTTTGGCACCAAAATCAACGGGACTTTCCAAAATGTCGTAATAACCCCGCCCCGTTGA
CGCAAATGGGCGGTAGGCGTGTACGGTGGGAGGTCTATATAAGCAGAGCTCGTTTAGTGAACCGTCAGAT
CCTCACTCTCTTCCGCATCGCTGTCTGCGAGGGCCAGCTGTTGGGCTCGCGGTTGAGGACAAACTCTTCG
CGGTCTTTCCAGTACTCTTGGATCGGAAACCCGTCGGCCTCCGAACGGTACTCCGCCACCGAGGGACCTG
AGCGAGTCCGCATCGACCGGATCGGAAAACCTCTCGAGAAAGGCGTCTAACCAGTCACAGTCGCAAGGTA
GGCTGAGCACCGTGGCGGGCGGCAGCGGGTGGCGGTCGGGGTTGTTTCTGGCGGAGGTGCTGCTGATGAT
GTAATTAAAGTAGGCGGTCTTGAGACGGCGGATGGTCGAGGTGAGGTGTGGCAGGCTTGAGATCCAGCTG
TTGGGGTGAGTACTCCCTCTCAAAAGCGGGCATTACTTCTGCGCTAAGATTGTCAGTTTCCAAAAACGAG
GAGGATTTGATATTCACCTGGCCCGATCTGGCCATACACTTGAGTGACAATGACATCCACTTTGCCTTTC
TCTCCACAGGTGTCCACTCCCAGGTCCAAGTTTAAACTGCGGCCGCCACCATGGCCCTGGACTATCTGCT
GCTGCTCCTGCTGGCCTCTGCCGTGGCCGCCATGGAAGAGACACTGATGGACACCAGAACCGCCACAGCC
GAGCTGGGCTGGACAGCCAATCCAGCTAGCGGCTGGGAGGAAGTGTCCGGCTACGACGAGAACCTGAACA
CCATCCGGACCTACCAGGTCTGCAACGTGTTCGAGCCCAACCAGAACAACTGGCTGCTGACCACCTTCAT
CAACAGAAGAGGCGCCCACCGGATCTACACCGAGATGCGGTTCACCGTGCGGGATTGCAGCAGCCTGCCC
AACGTGCCCGGCAGCTGCAAAGAGACATTCAACCTGTACTACTACGAGACAGACAGCGTGATCGCCACCA
AGAAGTCCGCCTTTTGGAGCGAGGCCCCCTACCTGAAGGTGGACACAATCGCCGCCGACGAGAGCTTCAG
CCAGGTGGACTTCGGCGGCAGACTGATGAAAGTGAACACCGAAGTGCGGAGCTTCGGCCCCCTGACCCGG
AATGGCTTCTACCTGGCCTTCCAGGACTACGGCGCCTGCATGAGCCTGCTGTCCGTGCGGGTGTTCTTCA
AGAAATGCCCCAGCATCGTGCAGAACTTCGCCGTGTTCCCCGAGACAATGACAGGCGCCGAGAGCACCAG
CCTGGTCATTGCCAGAGGCACCTGTATCCCCAACGCCGAAGAGGTGGACGTGCCCATCAAGCTGTACTGC
AACGGCGACGGCGAGTGGATGGTGCCCATCGGCCGGTGTACATGCAAGCCCGGCTACGAGCCCGAGAACA
GCGTGGCCTGCAAGGCCTGTCCTGCCGGCACCTTCAAGGCCAGCCAGGAAGCCGAGGGCTGTAGTCACTG
CCCCAGCAACAGCAGAAGCCCTGCCGAGGCCAGCCCCATCTGCACCTGTCGGACCGGCTACTACAGAGCC
GACTTCGACCCTCCCGAGGTGGCCTGTACCAGCGTGCCCAGCGGCCCCAGAAACGTGATCAGCATCGTGA
ACGAGACAAGCATCATCCTGGAATGGCACCCCCCTAGAGAGACAGGCGGCAGGGACGACGTGACCTACAA
CATCATCTGCAAGAAGTGTAGAGCCGACAGACGGAGCTGCAGCAGATGCGACGACAACGTGGAGTTCGTG
CCCAGACAGCTGGGCCTGACCGAGTGCAGAGTGTCCATCAGCAGCCTGTGGGCTCATACCCCCTACACAT
TCGATATCCAGGCCATCAACGGCGTGAGCAGCAAGAGCCCCTTCCCACCTCAGCACGTGTCCGTGAACAT
CACCACCAACCAGGCCGCTCCCAGCACCGTGCCTATCATGCACCAGGTGTCCGCCACAATGCGGAGCATC
ACCCTGAGCTGGCCCCAGCCTGAGCAGCCCAACGGCATCATTCTGGACTACGAGATCCGGTACTACGAGA
AAGAGCACAACGAGTTCAACAGCAGCATGGCCCGGTCCCAGACCAACACCGCCCGGATCGATGGCCTGAG
GCCCGGCATGGTGTATGTGGTCCAGGTCCGGGCCAGAACAGTGGCCGGCTACGGCAAGTTCAGCGGCAAG
ATGTGCTTCCAGACCCTGACCGACGACGACTACAAGAGCGAGCTGCGGGAACAGCTCCCCGGCGCGCC
Features (pLannotate 1.2.2; 19 found; start..end, strand, type, name):
    713..768     +  polyA_signal   β-globin poly(A) signal: rabbit β-globin polyadenylation signal (Gil and Proudfoot, 1987)
   1282..2963    -  rep_origin     oriP (fragment): Epstein-Barr virus oriP replication origin (Yates et al., 2000)
   3090..3194    +  promoter       AmpR promoter: bla
   3195..4055    +  CDS            AmpR: β-lactamase; bla; confers resistance to ampicillin, carbenicillin, and related antibiotics
   4226..4814    +  rep_origin     ori: high-copy-number ColE1/pMB1/pBR322/pUC origin of replication
   4997..5089    +  CDS            lacI (fragment): lac repressor; lacI; The lac repressor binds to the lac operator to inhibit transcription in E. coli. This inhibition can be relieved by adding lactose or isopropyl-β-D-thiogalactopyranoside (IPTG).
   5102..5123    +  protein_bind   CAP binding site: CAP binding activates transcription in the presence of cAMP. E. coli catabolite activator protein
   5138..5168    +  promoter       lac promoter: promoter for the E. coli lac operon
   5176..5192    +  protein_bind   lac operator: The lac repressor binds to the lac operator to inhibit transcription in E. coli. This inhibition can be relieved by adding lactose or isopropyl-β-D-thiogalactopyranoside (IPTG). lac repressor encoded by lacI
   5262..5278    +  promoter       tet promoter (fragment): E. coli promoter for tetracycline efflux protein gene
   5288..5313    -  CDS            bla(M) (fragment): β-lactamase lacking the signal sequence; bla(M); allows cytosolic expression of β-lactamase
   5487..5866    +  enhancer       CMV enhancer: human cytomegalovirus immediate early enhancer
   5868..6067    +  promoter       CMV promoter: human cytomegalovirus (CMV) immediate early promoter
   6135..6173    +  misc_feature   Ad SA (fragment): adenovirus major late transcript splice acceptor (Friedrich and Soriano, 1991)
   6206..6415    -  CDS            PTP (fragment): TERM_ADE02 - Experimental evidence at protein level: Swiss-Prot protein existence level 1. Protein covalently bound to the viral DNA that acts as a primer for viral genomic replication by DNA strand displacement. Assembles on the viral origin of replication in an initiation complex with viral polymerase, DBP, host NFIA and host POU2F1/OCT1. During initiation, the polymerase covalently couples the first dCTP with Ser- 580 of pTP. The terminal protein stimulates the template activity over 20 fold compared to protein-free templates. Neo-synthesized viral genomes are linked to two preterminal prot
   6446..6535    +  intron         chimeric intron (fragment): chimera between introns from adenovirus and immunoglobulin heavy chain genes
   6554..6600    +  CDS            IgH signal sequence (fragment): signal sequence from the mouse immunoglobulin heavy chain variable region
   6631..8250    +  CDS            EPHB1 (fragment): EPHB1_HUMAN - Also known as ELK, EPHT2, HEK6, NET. Experimental evidence at protein level: Swiss-Prot protein existence level 1. Receptor tyrosine kinase which binds promiscuously transmembrane ephrin-B family ligands residing on adjacent cells, leading to contact-dependent bidirectional signaling into neighboring cells. The signaling pathway downstream of the receptor is referred to as forward signaling while the signaling pathway downstream of the ephrin ligand is referred to as reverse signaling. Cognate/functional ephrin ligands for this receptor include EFNB1, EFNB2 and EFNB3. During nerv
   8194..553     +  CDS            Cd4 (fragment) (across the origin): CD4_RAT - Experimental evidence at protein level: Swiss-Prot protein existence level 1. Integral membrane glycoprotein that plays an essential role in the immune response and serves multiple functions in responses against both external and internal offenses. In T-cells, functions primarily as a coreceptor for MHC class II molecule:peptide complex. The antigens presented by class II peptides are derived from extracellular proteins while class I peptides are derived from cytosolic proteins. Interacts simultaneously with the T-cell receptor (TCR) and the MHC class II presented by antigen presenti
