[The description below was written by a language model from this plasmid's Addgene catalogue record and pLannotate feature annotations shown in this document.]
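Description:
EPHB1-bio-His is a mammalian expression plasmid built on the pTT3 backbone for producing the entire extracellular region of human Ephrin type-B receptor 1 (EPHB1) as a soluble, secreted recombinant protein. It is maintained in E. coli at high copy through a ColE1/pUC-type origin and selected with ampicillin via the β-lactamase gene. The backbone also carries a fragment of the Epstein-Barr virus oriP, which supports episomal retention and enhanced transient expression in cell lines that supply EBNA1.

Expression is driven by the human CMV immediate early enhancer and promoter. This is followed by adenovirus-derived leader and splice elements and a chimeric intron fragment that aid transcript processing; an annotated adenoviral terminal-protein fragment on the opposite strand in this region is most likely an incidental match to that leader sequence. Transcription terminates at a rabbit β-globin polyadenylation signal. The chemically synthesised EPHB1 ectodomain insert of about 1.6 kb sits between retained NotI and AscI sites. It is fused in frame at its C terminus to a backbone-encoded cassette comprising rat CD4 domains 3 and 4, an enzymatic biotinylation sequence, a linker and a His tag. The feature table picks up the EPHB1 and rat Cd4 coding segments, the latter spanning the sequence origin, but does not separately annotate the short biotinylation and His tags. It also flags a fragmentary immunoglobulin heavy chain signal sequence just upstream of the insert.

The tag arrangement allows His-based purification, and the biotinylation site allows oriented capture on streptavidin-coated surfaces. The associated publication used such ectodomains in a human platelet receptor protein microarray to screen for extracellular receptor–ligand interactions.
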