Addgene plasmid #51750: EPHB1-bio-His
Purpose: Expresses full-length Ephrin type-B receptor 1 precursor ectodomain in mammalian cells. C-terminal rat Cd4d3+4 tag, biotinylation sequence and His tag.
Depositing lab: Gavin Wright. Depositing organization: Wellcome Sanger Institute. Publication: A human platelet receptor protein microarray identifies FcepsilonR1alpha as an activating PEAR1 ligand. Sun Y, Vandenbriele C, Kauskot A, Verhamme P, Hoylaerts MF, Wright GJ. Mol Cell Proteomics. 2015 Feb 23. pii: mcp.M114.046946. 10.1074/mcp.M114.046946 PubMed 25713122.
Backbone
  Vector backbone: pTT3
  Backbone manufacturer: Yves Durocher, NRC
  Backbone size w/o insert (bp): 6618
  Total vector size (bp): 8258
  Modifications to backbone: Rat CD4 d3+4, enzymatic biotinylation sequence, linker and His tag (CD4d3+4-BioLHis).
  Vector type: Mammalian Expression
Growth in bacteria
  Bacterial resistance: Ampicillin, 100 μg/mL
  Growth temperature: 37°C
  Growth strain: Top10
  Copy number: High Copy
Gene/Insert
  Gene/Insert name: EPHB1 (alt name: Ephrin type-B receptor 1 precursor)
  Species: H. sapiens (human)
  Insert size (bp): 1640
  Entrez Gene: EPHB1 (a.k.a. ELK, EPHT2, Hek6, NET)
  Promoter: CMV
  Tag / fusion protein: rat CD4 d3+4 (C terminal on backbone); enzymatic biotinylation sequence (C terminal on backbone); His tag (C terminal on backbone)
  Cloning method: Restriction Enzyme; 5′ cloning site NotI (not destroyed); 3′ cloning site AscI (not destroyed)
  Sequencing primers: 5′ CMV-fwd
Resource information
  A portion of this plasmid was derived from a plasmid made by: Insert was chemically synthesised.
Terms and licenses: Academic/Nonprofit Terms; Industry Terms: Not Available to Industry
Depositor comments: Article ref 19
How to cite: EPHB1-bio-His was a gift from Gavin Wright (Addgene plasmid # 51750 ; http://n2t.net/addgene:51750 ; RRID:Addgene_51750)
