>Addgene plasmid #51750 | EPHB1-bio-His | addgene partial sequence | sequence record 94005 | pMT2-F 5'-TTGCCTTTCTCTCCACAGGT-3'
GCGGCCGCCACCATGGCCCTGGACTATCTGCTGCTGCTCCTGCTGGCCTCTGCCGTGGCCGCCATGGAAG
AGACACTGATGGACACCAGAACCGCCACAGCCGAGCTGGGCTGGACAGCCAATCCAGCTAGCGGCTGGGA
GGAAGTGTCCGGCTACGACGAGAACCTGAACACCATCCGGACCTACCAGGTCTGCAACGTGTTCGAGCCC
AACCAGAACAACTGGCTGCTGACCACCTTCATCAACAGAAGAGGCGCCCACCGGATCTACACCGAGATGC
GGTTCACCGTGCGGGATTGCAGCAGCCTGCCCAACGTGCCCGGCAGCTGCAAAGAGACATTCAACCTGTA
CTACTACGAGACAGACAGCGTGATCGCCACCAAGAAGTCCGCCTTTTGGAGCGAGGCCCCCTACCTGAAG
GTGGACACAATCGCCGCCGACGAGAGCTTCAGCCAGGTGGACTTCGGCGGCAGACTGATGAAAGTGAACA
CCGAAGTGCGGAGCTTCGGCCCCCTGACCCGGAATGGCTTCTACCTGGCCTTCCAGGACTACGGCGCCTG
CATGAGCCTGCTGTCCGTGCGGGTGTTCTTCAAGAAATGCCCCAGCATCGTGCAGAACTTCGCCGTGTTC
CCCGAGACAATGACAGGCGCCGAGAGCACCAGCCTGGTCATTGCCAGAGGCACCTGTATCCCCAACGCCG
AAGAGGTGGACGTGCCCATCAAGCTGTACTGCAACGGCGACGGCGAGTGGATGGTGCCCATCGGCCGGTG
TACATGCAAGCCCGGCTACGAGCCCGAGAACAGCGTGGCCTGCAAGGCCTGTCCTGCCGGCACCTTCAAG
GCCAGCCAGGAAGCCGA
