>Addgene plasmid #51750 | EPHB1-bio-His | addgene partial sequence | sequence record 94130 | rb_glob_PA_term-R 5'-CCCATATGTCCTTCCGAGTG-3'
AATAAATTTCCTTTATTAGCCAGAGGTCGAGGTCGGGGGATCCTTAATTAATCACGTGTCTAGACTCAAT
GGTGGTGATGGTGGTGGGGGCCCAGAGGGGCCAGAGGAGGCAGGTTCCTGTCCCTGTGGTTCCACAGCAT
CTTCTGGGCGTCCAGGATGTGGTGCAGGCTGCCGGAATTCAACCCTTTGGATAAAACCTGGATCTTGGAG
TCCATCTTGACCTCTTCACCTTCACTCAGTAGACATTGCCACACCCCTGCTTCAGGGGCCTGCACTTGAA
TCACTTTCTCCTGCCTGGAGACCCTGGCCTCCTGATTCTCCTGCTTCAAGATCAGTCTCATCTTGGGTGA
GGTGGGTCCCATCACCTCACAGGTCAAAGTGTTGCTGTCGGGCTGAGTCACTTTCATCACCACCAGGTTC
ACTTCCTGATACAGTATCCCTCTGTCCAGAGTCAGGGTCAGGTTGCCAGAACCAGCAAACTGAAGGGAGA
CCTGGGGTATCTGAAGGGTGAGTGGGAGCGTTTCGGACAGCTGGAACTTGGGGTTGCTAGTAGACTTCTG
CACAGACACCTTTTGGTTCTTTAGGGAGAAGGTGATCCAGGACTGGGAAGAAGGAGCCTTCTCTGCCTTC
CATCTCAACTCTCCCTGCAGGCTTTCCTCTCCAAGGTTGAGTGGGAAGGAGAACTCCGCTGACTCCCCCT
CACTCTTATAGGCCGTGATGGAGGTCGACGGCGCGCCGGGGAGCTGTTCCCGCAGCTCGCTCTTGTAGTC
GTCGTCGGTCAGGGTCTGGAAGCACATCTTGCCGCTGAACTTGCCGTA
